>Addgene plasmid #173405 | RVD-TG2 | addgene full sequence | sequence record 361285 | Addgene NGS Result
CTGATGTTACATTGCACAAGATAAAAATATATCATCATGCCTCCTCTAGACCAAAGCTGGTCTCAACCAC
TTGCTCCGGAGTCAGACCGTGGGCTTGACAGAGAACTGGCAGTAGGCGCTGTACGGTTTCAAGAGCCTGT
TTGCCACCATTGTTACTAGCAATCGCTACAACTTGCTCGGGCGTCAGGCCGTGGGCTTGACAGAGAACTG
GTAGAAGGCGCTGAACAGTCTCAAGAGCCTGTTTGCCACCCCCATTACTAGCAATCGCTACAACCTGCGA
GACCATATCTGGTCGAGCCACCCATGACCAAAATCCCTTAACGTGAGTTACGCGTCGTTCCACTGAGCGT
CAGACCCCGTAGAAAAGATCAAAGGATCTTCTTGAGATCCTTTTTTTCTGCGCGTAATCTGCTGCTTGCA
AACAAAAAAACCACCGCTACCAGCGGTGGTTTGTTTGCCGGATCAAGAGCTACCAACTCTTTTTCCGAAG
GTAACTGGCTTCAGCAGAGCGCAGATACCAAATACTGTTCTTCTAGTGTAGCCGTAGTTAGGCCACCACT
TCAAGAACTCTGTAGCACCGCCTACATACCTCGCTCTGCTAATCCTGTTACCAGTGGCTGCTGCCAGTGG
CGATAAGTCGTGTCTTACCGGGTTGGACTCAAGACGATAGTTACCGGATAAGGCGCAGCGGTCGGGCTGA
ACGGGGGGTTCGTGCACACAGCCCAGCTTGGAGCGAACGACCTACACCGAACTGAGATACCTACAGCGTG
AGCTATGAGAAAGCGCCACGCTTCCCGAAGGGAGAAAGGCGGACAGGTATCCGGTAAGCGGCAGGGTCGG
AACAGGAGAGCGCACGAGGGAGCTTCCAGGGGGAAACGCCTGGTATCTTTATAGTCCTGTCGGGTTTCGC
CACCTCTGACTTGAGCGTCGATTTTTGTGATGCTCGTCAGGGGGGCGGAGCCTATGGAAAAACGCCAGCA
ACGCGGCCTTTTTACGGTTCCTGGCCTTTTGCTGGCCTTTTGCTCACATGTTCTTTCCTGCGTTATCCAC
AGAATCAGGGGATAACGCAGGAAAGAACATGAATTAATTCTCATGTTTGACAGCTTATCATCGATTAGCT
TTAATGCGGTAGTTTATCACAGTTAAATTGCTAACGCAGTCAGGCACCGTGTATGAAATCTAACAATGCG
CTCATCGTCATCCTCGGCACCGTCACCCTGGATGCTGTAGGCATAGGCTTGGTTATGCCGGTACTGCCGG
GCCTCTTGCGGGATATCGTCCATTCCGACAGCATCGCCAGTCACTATGGCGTGCTGCTAGCGCTATATGC
GTTGATGCAATTTCTATGCGCACCCGTTCTCGGAGCACTGTCCGACCGCTTTGGCCGCCGCCCAGTCCTG
CTCGCTTCGCTACTTGGAGCCACTATCGACTACGCGATCATGGCGACCACACCCGTCCTGTGGATTCTCT
ACGCCGGACGCATCGTGGCCGGCATCACCGGCGCCACAGGTGCGGTTGCTGGCGCCTATATCGCCGACAT
CACCGATGGGGAAGATCGGGCTCGCCACTTCGGGCTCATGAGCGCTTGTTTCGGCGTGGGTATGGTGGCA
GGCCCCGTGGCCGGGGGACTGTTGGGCGCCATCTCCTTACATGCACCATTCCTTGCGGCGGCGGTGCTCA
ACGGCCTCAACCTACTACTGGGCTGCTTCCTAATGCAGGAGTCGCATAAGGGAGAGCGCCGACCCATGCC
CTTGAGAGCCTTCAACCCAGTCAGCTCCTTCCGGTGGGCGCGGGGCATGACTATCGTCGCCGCACTTATG
ACTGTCTTCTTTATCATGCAACTCGTAGGACAGGTGCCGGCAGCGCTCTGGGTCATTTTCGGCGAGGACC
GCTTTCGCTGGAGCGCGACGATGATCGGCCTGTCGCTTGCGGTATTCGGAATCTTGCACGCCCTCGCTCA
AGCCTTCGTCACTGGTCCCGCCACCAAACGTTTCGGCGAGAAGCAGGCCATTATCGCCGGCATGGCGGCC
GACGCGCTGGGCTACGTCTTGCTGGCGTTCGCGACGCGAGGCTGGATGGCCTTCCCCATTATGATTCTTC
TCGCTTCCGGCGGCATCGGGATGCCCGCGTTGCAGGCCATGCTGTCCAGGCAGGTAGATGACGACCATCA
GGGACAGCTTCAAGGATCGCTCGCGGCTCTTACCAGCCTAACTTCGATCATTGGACCGCTGATCGTCACG
GCGATTTATGCCGCCTCGGCGAGCACATGGAACGGGTTGGCATGGATTGTAGGCGCCGCCCTATACCTTG
TCTGCCTCCCCGCGTTGCGTCGCGGTGCATGGAGCCGGGCCACCTCGACCTGAATGGAAGCCGGCGGCAC
CTCGCTAACGGATTCACCACTCCAAGAATTGGAGCCAATCAATTCTTGCGGAGAACTGTGAATGCGCAAA
CCAACCCTTGATCGGGGAAGAACAGTATGTCGAGCTATTTTTTGACTTACTGGGGATCAAGCCTGATTGG
GAGAAAATAAAATATCCCCTATAGTGAGTCGTATTACATGGTCATAGCTGTTTCCTGGCAGCTCTGGCCC
GTGTCTCAAAATCT
Features (pLannotate 1.2.2; 6 found; start..end, strand, type, name):
    382..970     +  rep_origin     ori: high-copy-number ColE1/pMB1/pBR322/pUC origin of replication
   1042..1081    -  rep_origin     RSF ori (fragment): Plasmids containing the RSF 1030 origin of replication can be propagated in E. coli cells that contain additional plasmids with compatible origins.
   1097..1125    +  promoter       tet promoter: E. coli promoter for tetracycline efflux protein gene
   1173..2363    +  CDS            TcR: tetracycline efflux protein; tet; confers resistance to tetracycline
   2461..2535    +  CDS            KanR (fragment): aminoglycoside phosphotransferase; aphA-3; confers resistance to kanamycin
   2538..2556    -  promoter       T7 promoter: promoter for bacteriophage T7 RNA polymerase
