[The description below was written by a language model from this plasmid's Addgene catalogue record and pLannotate feature annotations shown in this document.]
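Description:
RVD-TG2 is a small (about 2.6 kb) bacterial module plasmid from a library of building blocks for the one-step assembly of custom TALE repeat arrays. It is built on a tetracycline-resistant T vector, and the depositor notes that the insert was placed into the TA cloning site. The insert is a synthetic dimer of two TALE repeats carrying the repeat-variable diresidues NG and NN. In the standard TALE code these specify thymine and guanine respectively, which matches the "TG" in the name. The "2" indicates that this unit is designed to occupy position 2 in an ordered array.

The annotated features cover only the backbone. They include a high-copy ColE1/pUC-type origin of replication and a tetracycline efflux gene (TcR) driven by its native tet promoter, which provides selection in E. coli. There are also short remnants of an RSF origin and a kanamycin resistance gene, most likely non-functional leftovers from vector construction, and a T7 promoter near the presumed insertion site. The RVD dimer itself was not recognised by the annotation software, so its exact coordinates and flanking assembly sites are not given in the record, and the 5′ cloning site is listed as unknown. No eukaryotic expression elements are annotated, consistent with a role purely as a donor of a repeat module.

According to the record, plasmids of this series are combined to build DNA-binding arrays for TALE-based tools. These include DdCBEs, the TALE-guided cytosine base editors used by the depositing lab to edit mitochondrial DNA and model mitochondrial disease in zebrafish.
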