Addgene plasmid #173405: RVD-TG2
Purpose: One-step assembly of custom RVD arrays to construct DdCBE, TALE, etc.
Depositing lab: Bin Shen. Depositing organization: Nanjing Medical University. Publication: Precision modeling of mitochondrial diseases in zebrafish via DdCBE-mediated mtDNA base editing. Guo J, Zhang X, Chen X, Sun H, Dai Y, Wang J, Qian X, Tan L, Lou X, Shen B. Cell Discov. 2021 Sep 3;7(1):78. doi: 10.1038/s41421-021-00307-9. PubMed 34480028.
Backbone
  Vector backbone: TetR T vector
  Vector type: Unspecified
Growth in bacteria
  Bacterial resistance: Tetracycline, 10 μg/mL
  Growth temperature: 37°C
  Growth strain: DH5alpha
  Copy number: High Copy
Gene/Insert
  Gene/Insert name: NG-NN dimer RVD at Position2
  Species: Synthetic
  Mutation: no
  Cloning method: Restriction Enzyme; 5′ cloning site Unknown (unknown if destroyed)
Terms and licenses: Academic/Nonprofit Terms; Industry Terms: Not Available to Industry
Depositor comments: RVD is inserted into TA site of TetR T vector
How to cite: RVD-TG2 was a gift from Bin Shen (Addgene plasmid # 173405 ; http://n2t.net/addgene:173405 ; RRID:Addgene_173405)
