>Addgene plasmid #173405 | RVD-TG2 | depositor partial sequence | sequence record 336360 | RVD flanked by two Bsa I sites
GGTCTCGCAGGTTGTAGCGATTGCTAGTAATGGGGGTGGCAAACAGGCTCTTGAGACTGTTCAGCGCCTT
CTACCAGTTCTCTGTCAAGCCCACGGCCTGACGCCCGAGCAAGTTGTAGCGATTGCTAGTAACAATGGTG
GCAAACAGGCTCTTGAAACCGTACAGCGCCTACTGCCAGTTCTCTGTCAAGCCCACGGTCTGACTCCGGA
GCAAGTGGTTGAGACC
